>Addgene plasmid #157457 | pD649-HAsp-LRIT1-COMP5AP-AviTag-9xHis | depositor full sequence | sequence record 304023 | Full Sequence
TTTCAATATTATTGAAGCATTTATCAGGGTTATTGTCTCATGAGCGGATACATATTTGAATGTATTTAGA
AAAATAAACAAATAGGGGTCAGTGTTACAACCAATTAACCAATTCTGAACATTATCGCGAGCCCATTTAT
ACCTGAATATGGCTCATAACACCCCTTGCTCATGACCAAAATCCCTTAACGTGAGTTACGCGCGCGTCGT
TCCACTGAGCGTCAGACCCCGTAGAAAAGATCAAAGGATCTTCTTGAGATCCTTTTTTTCTGCGCGTAAT
CTGCTGCTTGCAAACAAAAAAACCACCGCTACCAGCGGTGGTTTGTTTGCCGGATCAAGAGCTACCAACT
CTTTTTCCGAAGGTAACTGGCTTCAGCAGAGCGCAGATACCAAATACTGTTCTTCTAGTGTAGCCGTAGT
TAGCCCACCACTTCAAGAACTCTGTAGCACCGCCTACATACCTCGCTCTGCTAATCCTGTTACCAGTGGC
TGCTGCCAGTGGCGATAAGTCGTGTCTTACCGGGTTGGACTCAAGACGATAGTTACCGGATAAGGCGCAG
CGGTCGGGCTGAACGGGGGGTTCGTGCACACAGCCCAGCTTGGAGCGAACGACCTACACCGAACTGAGAT
ACCTACAGCGTGAGCTATGAGAAAGCGCCACGCTTCCCGAAGGGAGAAAGGCGGACAGGTATCCGGTAAG
CGGCAGGGTCGGAACAGGAGAGCGCACGAGGGAGCTTCCAGGGGGAAACGCCTGGTATCTTTATAGTCCT
GTCGGGTTTCGCCACCTCTGACTTGAGCGTCGATTTTTGTGATGCTCGTCAGGGGGGCGGAGCCTATGGA
AAAACGCCAGCAACGCGGCCTTTTTACGGTTCCTGGCCTTTTGCTGGCCTTTTGCTCACATGTTCTTTCC
TGCGTTATCCCCTGATTCTGTGGATAACCGTATTACCGCCTTTGAGTGAGCTGATACCGCTCGCCGCAGC
CGAACGACCGAGCGCAGCGAGTCAGTGAGCGAGGAAGCGGAAGGCGAGAGTAGGGAACTGCCAGGCATCA
AACTAAGCAGAAGGCCCCTGACGGATGGCCTTTTTGCGTTTCTACAAACTCTTTCTGTGTTGTAAAACGA
CGGCCAGTCTTAAGCTCGGGCCCCCTGGGCGGTTCTGATAACGAGTAATCGTTAATCCGCAAATAACGTA
AAAACCCGCTTCGGCGGGTTTTTTTATGGGGGGAGTTTAGGGAAAGAGCATTTGTCAGAATATTTAAGGG
CGCCTGTCACTTTGCTTGATATATGAGAATTATTTAACCTTATAAATGAGAAAAAAGCAACGCACTTTAA
ATAAGATACGTTGCTTTTTCGATTGATGAACACCTATAATTAAACTATTCATCTATTATTTATGATTTTT
TGTATATACAATATTTCTAGTTTGTTAAAGAGAATTAAGAAAATAAATCTCGAAAATAATAAAGGGAAAA
TCAGTTTTTGATATCAAAATTATACATGTCAACGATAATACAAAATATAATACAAACTATAAGATGTTAT
CAGTATTTATTATCATTTAGAATAAATTTTGTGTCGCCCTTAATTGTGAGCGGATAACAATTACGAGCTT
CATGCACAGTGGCGTTGACTCAATATTGGCCATTAGCCATATTATTCATTGGTTATATAGCATAAATCAA
TATTGGCTATTGGCCATTGCATACGTTGTATCTATATCATAATATGTACATTTATATTGGCTCATGTCCA
ATATGACCGCCATGTTGGCATTGATTATTGACTAGTTATTAATAGTAATCAATTACGGGGTCATTAGTTC
ATAGCCCATATATGGAGTTCCGCGTTACATAACTTACGGTAAATGGCCCGCCTGGCTGACCGCCCAACGA
CCCCCGCCCATTGACGTCAATAATGACGTATGTTCCCATAGTAACGCCAATAGGGACTTTCCATTGACGT
CAATGGGTGGAGTATTTACGGTAAACTGCCCACTTGGCAGTACATCAAGTGTATCATATGCCAAGTACGC
CCCCTATTGACGTCAATGACGGTAAATGGCCCGCCTGGCATTATGCCCAGTACATGACCTTATGGGACTT
TCCTACTTGGCAGTACATCTACGTATTAGTCATCGCTATTACCATGGTGATGCGGTTTTGGCAGTACATC
AATGGGCGTGGATAGCGGTTTGACTCACGGGGATTTCCAAGTCTCCACCCCATTGACGTCAATGGGAGTT
TGTTTTGGCACCAAAATCAACGGGACTTTCCAAAATGTCGTAACAACTCCGCCCCATTGACGCAAATGGG
CGGTAGGCGTGTACGGTGGGAGGTCTATATAAGCAGAGCTCGTTTAGTGAACCGTCAGATCGCCTGGAGA
CGCCATCCACGCTGTTTTGACCTCCATAGAAGACACCGGGACCGATCCAGCCTCCGCGGCCGGGAACGGT
GCATTGGAACGCGGATTCCCCGTGCCAAGAGTGACGTAAGTACCGCCTATAGAGTCTATAGGCCCACCCC
CTTGGCTTCGTTAGAACGCGGCTACAATTAATACATAACCTTATGTATCATACACATACGATTTAGGTGA
CACTATAGAATAACATCCACTTTGCCTTTCTCTCCACAGGTGTCCACTCCCAGGTCCAACTGCACCTCGG
TTCTATCGAAAACGCGCCTGCTAGCGCCACCATGAAGACCATCATTGCCCTGAGCTACATCTTCTGCCTG
GTGTTCGCTGCGGCCGCCTTTTGTCCTAGCCAGTGTAGCTGTAGCCTGCACATCATGGGCGACGGCAGCA
AGGCCAGAACCGTCGTGTGCAACGACCCCGATATGACACTGCCTCCAGCCAGCATTCCTCCTGACACCAG
CAGACTGCGGCTGGAAAGAACCGCCATCAGAAGAGTGCCTGGCGAGGCCTTTAGACCCCTGGGTAGACTG
GAACAGCTGTGGCTGCCTTACAACGCCCTGAGCGAACTGAATGCCCTGATGCTGAGAGGCCTGCGGAGAC
TGAGAGAGCTGAGACTGCCTGGCAACCGGCTGGCTGCTTTTCCTTGGGCTGCTCTGAGAGATGCCCCTAA
GCTGAGGCTGCTGGACCTGCAGGCCAATAGACTGTCTGCCGTGCCTGCCGAAGCCGCCAGATTCCTGGAA
AACCTGACCTTCCTGGACCTGAGCAGCAACCAGCTGATGAGGCTGCCCCAAGAGCTGATCGTGTCTTGGG
CCCATCTGGAAACCGGCATCTTCCCACCTGGCCACCATCCTAGAAGAGTTCTGGGACTGCAGGACAACCC
CTGGGCCTGTGATTGCAGACTGTACGACCTGGTGCATCTGCTGGATGGCTGGGCCCCTAATCTGGCCTTC
ATCGAAACCGAGCTGAGATGCGCCTCTCCTAGATCTCTGGCAGGCGTGGCATTCAGCCAGCTGGAACTGA
GAAAGTGTCAGGGCCCAGAACTGCATCCTGGCGTGGCCTCTATCAGATCTCTGCTCGGAGGAACAGCCCT
GCTGAGATGTGGTGCTACAGGCGTGCCAGGACCTGAGATGTCTTGGCGGAGAGCCAATGGCAGACCCCTG
AATGGCACCGTGCACCAAGAGGTGTCCTCTGATGGCACAAGCTGGACCCTGCTTGGACTGCCAGCTGTGT
CTCACCTGGACAGCGGCGATTACATCTGCCAGGCCAAGAATTTCCTGGGCGCCAGCGAGACAGTGATCAG
CCTGATTGTGACCGAGCCTCCTACCAGCACAGAGCACAGTGGATCTCCAGGTGCACTGTGGGCTAGAACA
GGCGGAGGCGGAGAAGCCGCCGCTTACAACAACAAGCTGGTGGCTAGACACGTGCCACAGATCCCTAAAC
CTGCCGTGCTGGCCACAGGACCTAGCGTGCCAAGCACCAAAGAGGAACTGACCCTGGAACACTTTCAGAT
GGACGCCCTGGGCGAGCTGTCAGATGGTAGAGCTGGACCTTCCGAGGCCAGAATGGTTCGAAGCGTGAAG
GTCGTGGGCGACACCTACCACTCTGTGTCCCTCGTGTGGAAAGCCCCTCAGGCCAAAAACACCACCGCCT
TCAGCGTGCTGTACGCCGTGTTTGGACAGCACAGCATGCGGAGAGTGATCGTGCAGCCTGGCAAGACCAG
AGTGACCATCACAGGACTGCTGCCCAAGACCAAATACGTGGCCTGCGTGTGTGTGCAGGGCCTCGTGCCT
AGAAAAGAACAGTGCGTGATCTTCTCCACCAACGAGGTGGTGGACGCCGAGAACACACAGCAAGGCGCGC
CGGAAGATCAAGTTGATCCAAGATTGATTGATGGCAAGGGCGGATCTCTGGAGGTGCTGTTCCAGGGACC
AGGCGGAAGCGGCAATCCCGGCGGCGATCTGGCCCCCCAGATGCTGCGCGAGCTGCAGGAGACCAATGCC
GCCCTGCAGGACGTGCGCGAGCTGCTGCGCCACCGCGTGAAGGAGATCACCTTCCTGAAGAACACCGTGA
TGGAGTGCGACGCCTGCGGTATGCAGCCCTCTAGAGGCTCCGGCTCCATCATCCCAGTTGAGGAGGAGAA
CCCGGACTTCTGGAACCGCGAGGCAGCCGAGGCCCTGGGTGCCGCCAAGAAGCTGCAGCCTGCACAGACA
GCCGCCAAGAACCTCATCATCTTCCTGGGCGATGGGATGGGGGTGTCTACGGTGACAGCTGCCAGGATCC
TAAAAGGGCAGAAGAAGGACAAACTGGGGCCTGAGATACCCCTGGCCATGGACCGCTTCCCATATGTGGC
TCTGTCCAAGACATACAATGTAGACAAACATGTGCCAGACAGTGGAGCCACAGCCACGGCCTACCTGTGC
GGGGTCAAGGGCAACTTCCAGACCATTGGCTTGAGTGCAGCCGCCCGCTTTAACCAGTGCAACACGACAC
GCGGCAACGAGGTCATCTCCGTGATGAATCGGGCCAAGAAAGCAGGGAAGTCAGTGGGAGTGGTAACCAC
CACACGAGTGCAGCACGCCTCGCCAGCCGGCACCTACGCCCACACGGTGAACCGCAACTGGTACTCGGAC
GCCGACGTGCCTGCCTCGGCCCGCCAGGAGGGGTGCCAGGACATCGCTACGCAGCTCATCTCCAACATGG
ACATTGACGTGATCCTAGGTGGAGGCCGAAAGTACATGTTTCGCATGGGAACCCCAGACCCTGAGTACCC
AGATGACTACAGCCAAGGTGGGACCAGGCTGGACGGGAAGAATCTGGTGCAGGAATGGCTGGCGAAGCGC
CAGGGTGCCCGGTATGTGTGGAACCGCACTGAGCTCATGCAGGCTTCCCTGGACCCGTCTGTGACCCATC
TCATGGGTCTCTTTGAGCCTGGAGACATGAAATACGAGATCCACCGAGACTCCACACTGGACCCCTCCCT
GATGGAGATGACAGAGGCTGCCCTGCGCCTGCTGAGCAGGAACCCCCGCGGCTTCTTCCTCTTCGTGGAG
GGTGGTCGCATCGACCATGGTCATCATGAAAGCAGGGCTTACCGGGCACTGACTGAGACGATCATGTTCG
ACGACGCCATTGAGAGGGCGGGCCAGCTCACCAGCGAGGAGGACACGCTGAGCCTCGTCACTGCCGACCA
CTCCCACGTCTTCTCCTTCGGAGGCTACCCCCTGCGAGGGAGCTCCATCTTCGGGCTGGCCCCTGGCAAG
GCCCGGGACAGGAAGGCCTACACGGTCCTCCTATACGGAAACGGTCCAGGCTATGTGCTCAAGGACGGCG
CCCGGCCGGATGTTACCGAGAGCGAGAGCGGGAGCCCCGAGTATCGGCAGCAGTCAGCAGTGCCCCTGGA
CGAAGAGACCCACGCAGGCGAGGACGTGGCGGTGTTCGCGCGCGGCCCGCAGGCGCACCTGGTTCACGGC
GTGCAGGAGCAGACCTTCATAGCGCACGTCATGGCCTTCGCCGCCTGCCTGGAGCCCTACACCGCCTGCG
ACCTGGCGCCCCCCGCCGGCACCACCGACGCCGCGCACCCGGGTGGCGGAGGACTGAACGACATCTTCGA
GGCTCAGAAAATCGAATGGCACGAACATCACCATCACCATCACCATCACCATTAAGGCCGGCCTGTAGTC
ACTGGCACAACGCGTTACCCGGTAAGCCAATCGGGTATACACGGTCGTCATACTGCAGACAGGGTTCTTC
TACTTTGCAAGATAGTCTTGAGTAGTAAAATAAATAGATAGAGAAAATCAGCCTCGACTGTGCCTTCTAG
TTGCCAGCCATCTGTTGTTTGCCCCTCCCCCGTGCCTTCCTTGACCCTGGAAGGTGCCACTCCCACTGTC
CTTTCCTAATAAAATGAGGAAATTGCATCACAACACTCAACCCTATCTCGGTCTATTCTTTTGATTTATA
AGGGATTTTGCCGATTTCGGCCTATTGGTTAAAAAATGAGCTGATTTAACAAAAATTTAACGCGAATTAA
TTCTGTGGAATGTGTGTCAGTTAGGGTGTGGAAAGTCCCCAGGCTCCCCAGCAGGCAGAAGTATGCAAAG
CATGCATCTCAATTAGTCAGCAACCAGGTGTGGAAAGTCCCCAGGCTCCCCAGCAGGCAGAAGTATGCAA
AGCATGCATCTCAATTAGTCAGCAACCATAGTCCCGCCCCTAACTCCGCCCATCCCGCCCCTAACTCCGC
CCAGTTCCGCCCATTCTCCGCCCCATGGCTGACTAATTTTTTTTATTTATGCAGAGGCCGAGGCCGCCTC
TGCCTCTGAGCTATTCCAGAAGTAGTGAGGAGGCTTTTTTGGAGGCCTAGGCTTTTGCAAAAAGCTCCCG
GGAGCTTGTATATCCATTTTCGGATCTGATCAGCACGTGTTGACAATTAATCATCGGCATAGTATATCGG
CATAGTATAATACGACAAGGTGAGGAACTAAACCATGACCGAGTACAAGCCCACGGTGCGCCTCGCCACC
CGCGACGACGTCCCCAGGGCCGTACGCACCCTCGCCGCCGCGTTCGCCGACTACCCCGCCACGCGCCACA
CCGTCGATCCGGACCGCCACATCGAGCGGGTCACCGAGCTGCAAGAACTCTTCCTCACGCGCGTCGGGCT
CGACATCGGCAAGGTGTGGGTCGCGGACGACGGCGCCGCGGTGGCGGTCTGGACCACGCCGGAGAGCGTC
GAAGCGGGGGCGGTGTTCGCCGAGATCGGCCCGCGCATGGCCGAGTTGAGCGGTTCCCGGCTGGCCGCGC
AGCAACAGATGGAAGGCCTCCTGGCGCCGCACCGGCCCAAGGAGCCCGCGTGGTTCCTGGCCACCGTCGG
CGTCTCGCCCGACCACCAGGGCAAGGGTCTGGGCAGCGCCGTCGTGCTCCCCGGAGTGGAGGCGGCCGAG
CGCGCCGGGGTGCCCGCCTTCCTGGAGACATCCGCGCCCCGCAACCTCCCCTTCTACGAGCGGCTCGGCT
TCACCGTCACCGCCGACGTCGAGGTGCCCGAAGGACCGCGCACCTGGTGCATGACCCGCAAGCCCGGTGC
CTGACACGTGCTACGAGATTTCGATTCCACCGCCGCCTTCTATGAAAGGTTGGGCTTCGGAATCGTTTTC
CGGGACGCCGGCTGGATGATCCTCCAGCGCGGGGATCTCATGCTGGAGTTCTTCGCCCACCCCAACTTGT
TTATTGCAGCTTATAATGGTTACAAATAAAGCAATAGCATCACAAATTTCACAAATAAAGCATTTTTTTC
ACTGCATTCTAGTTGTGGTTTGTCCAAACTCATCAATGTATCTTATCATGTCTGTATACCGTCGACCTCT
AGCTAGAGCTTGGCGTAATCATGGTCATTACCAATGCTTAATCAGTGAGGCACCTATCTCAGCGATCTGT
CTATTTCGTTCATCCATAGTTGCCTGACTCCCCGTCGTGTAGATAACTACGATACGGGAGGGCTTACCAT
CTGGCCCCAGCGCTGCGATGATACCGCGAGAACCACGCTCACCGGCTCCGGATTTATCAGCAATAAACCA
GCCAGCCGGAAGGGCCGAGCGCAGAAGTGGTCCTGCAACTTTATCCGCCTCCATCCAGTCTATTAATTGT
TGCCGGGAAGCTAGAGTAAGTAGTTCGCCAGTTAATAGTTTGCGCAACGTTGTTGCCATCGCTACAGGCA
TCGTGGTGTCACGCTCGTCGTTTGGTATGGCTTCATTCAGCTCCGGTTCCCAACGATCAAGGCGAGTTAC
ATGATCCCCCATGTTGTGCAAAAAAGCGGTTAGCTCCTTCGGTCCTCCGATCGTTGTCAGAAGTAAGTTG
GCCGCAGTGTTATCACTCATGGTTATGGCAGCACTGCATAATTCTCTTACTGTCATGCCATCCGTAAGAT
GCTTTTCTGTGACTGGTGAGTACTCAACCAAGTCATTCTGAGAATAGTGTATGCGGCGACCGAGTTGCTC
TTGCCCGGCGTCAATACGGGATAATACCGCGCCACATAGCAGAACTTTAAAAGTGCTCATCATTGGAAAA
CGTTCTTCGGGGCGAAAACTCTCAAGGATCTTACCGCTGTTGAGATCCAGTTCGATGTAACCCACTCGTG
CACCCAACTGATCTTCAGCATCTTTTACTTTCACCAGCGTTTCTGGGTGAGCAAAAACAGGAAGGCAAAA
TGCCGCAAAAAAGGGAATAAGGGCGACACGGAAATGTTGAATACTCATATTCTTCCTT
Features (pLannotate 1.2.2; 24 found; start..end, strand, type, name):
    119..143     -  CDS            KanR (fragment): aminoglycoside phosphotransferase; aph(3')-Ia; confers resistance to kanamycin
    254..842     +  rep_origin     ori: high-copy-number ColE1/pMB1/pBR322/pUC origin of replication
   1067..1084    +  terminator     rrnB T2 terminator (fragment): transcription terminator T2 from the E. coli rrnB gene
   1109..1128    -  CDS            lacZα (fragment): LacZα fragment of β-galactosidase; lacZ fragment
   1584..1600    +  protein_bind   lac operator: The lac repressor binds to the lac operator to inhibit transcription in E. coli. This inhibition can be relieved by adding lactose or isopropyl-β-D-thiogalactopyranoside (IPTG). lac repressor encoded by lacI
   1843..2146    +  enhancer       CMV enhancer: human cytomegalovirus immediate early enhancer
   2147..2350    +  promoter       CMV promoter: human cytomegalovirus (CMV) immediate early promoter
   2486..2529    +  intron         CMV intron (fragment): modified intron A from human cytomegalovirus
   2581..2599    +  promoter       SP6 promoter: promoter for bacteriophage SP6 RNA polymerase
   2603..2640    +  CDS            IgH signal sequence (fragment): signal sequence from the mouse immunoglobulin heavy chain variable region
   2740..4263    +  CDS            Lrit1 (fragment): LRIT1_RAT - Also known as Lrrc21, Pal. Experimental evidence at protein level: Swiss-Prot protein existence level 1. Possible role in phototransduction. From Rattus norvegicus (Rat).
   4360..4539    +  CDS            Comp (fragment): COMP_RAT - Experimental evidence at protein level: Swiss-Prot protein existence level 1. May play a role in the structural integrity of cartilage via its interaction with other extracellular matrix proteins such as the collagens and fibronectin. Can mediate the interaction of chondrocytes with the cartilage extracellular matrix through interaction with cell surface integrin receptors. Could play a role in the pathogenesis of osteoarthritis. Potent suppressor of apoptosis in both primary chondrocytes and transformed cells. Suppresses apoptosis by blocking the activation of caspase-3 and by indu
   4527..5979    +  CDS            SEAP (fragment): secreted alkaline phosphatase from human placenta The natural enzyme has a C-terminal transmembrane sequence that is replaced by a GPI anchor.
   6004..6045    +  CDS            AviTag™ (fragment): peptide tag that allows for enzymatic biotinylation
   6049..6072    +  CDS            8xHis: 8xHis affinity tag
   6218..6329    +  polyA_signal   bGH poly(A) signal: bovine growth hormone polyadenylation signal
   6330..6438    +  rep_origin     f1 ori (fragment): f1 bacteriophage origin of replication; arrow indicates direction of (+) strand synthesis
   6452..6781    +  promoter       SV40 promoter: SV40 enhancer and early promoter
   6829..6876    +  promoter       EM7 promoter: synthetic bacterial promoter&nbsp
   6895..7494    +  CDS            PuroR (fragment): puromycin N-acetyltransferase; pac from Streptomyces; confers resistance to puromycin
   7504..7629    +  CDS            ble (fragment): BLE_KLEPN - Experimental evidence at protein level: Swiss-Prot protein existence level 1. Binding protein with a strong affinity to the bleomycin family of antibiotics. Binds to CL990; an antimitotic-antibiotic compound. From Klebsiella pneumoniae.
   7624..7745    +  polyA_signal   SV40 poly(A) signal: SV40 polyadenylation signal
   7798..8658    -  CDS            AmpR: β-lactamase; bla; confers resistance to ampicillin, carbenicillin, and related antibiotics
   8661..89      -  promoter       AmpR promoter (fragment) (across the origin): bla
