[The description below was written by a language model from this plasmid's Addgene catalogue record and pLannotate feature annotations shown in this document.]
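Description:
pD649-HAsp-LRIT1-COMP5AP-AviTag-9xHis is a mammalian expression plasmid of about 8.7 kb, built on the pD649 backbone, that produces a secreted form of the extracellular domain of human LRIT1, a cell-surface protein. It is propagated in E. coli at high copy through a ColE1/pUC-type origin and selected with ampicillin via the β-lactamase gene. The feature table also shows an SV40 early/EM7 promoter unit driving a puromycin N-acetyltransferase sequence, followed by a short ble-like fragment and an SV40 poly(A) signal, which would suggest a capacity for puromycin selection in mammalian cells, although the catalogue entry does not mention this. Small kanamycin-resistance, lacZα and f1 ori remnants are annotated only as fragments.

The expression cassette uses the CMV enhancer and promoter with a piece of CMV intron A, followed by an SP6 promoter that also serves as a sequencing primer site. A signal peptide ("HAsp" in the name; the annotation software matches part of it to an immunoglobulin heavy chain leader) directs the product into the secretory pathway. The roughly 1.5 kb LRIT1 insert, annotated by homology to the rat orthologue but recorded as human, sits between retained restriction sites and is fused in frame to backbone-encoded C-terminal modules. These are a coiled-coil segment from cartilage oligomeric matrix protein, which drives pentamerisation, human placental alkaline phosphatase as an enzymatic reporter, an AviTag for enzymatic biotinylation, and a polyhistidine tag for purification. A bGH poly(A) signal ends the transcript. The multimerised, enzyme-labelled ectodomain belongs to a collection made for a screen of human IgSF cell-surface protein interactions. The depositor notes that some plasmids in the collection may carry a transposase insertion element upstream of the CMV promoter; none is annotated here.
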