Addgene plasmid #157457: pD649-HAsp-LRIT1-COMP5AP-AviTag-9xHis
Purpose: Mammalian expression of cell-surface protein extracellular domain fused to COMP5AP-AviTag-9xHis. Protein is secreted from cells.
Depositing lab: Chris Garcia. Depositing organization: Stanford University. Publication: A Human IgSF Cell-Surface Interactome Reveals a Complex Network of Protein-Protein Interactions. Wojtowicz WM, Vielmetter J, Fernandes RA, Siepe DH, Eastman CL, Chisholm GB, Cox S, Klock H, Anderson PW, Rue SM, Miller JJ, Glaser SM, Bragstad ML, Vance J, Lam AW, Lesley SA, Zinn K, Garcia KC. Cell. 2020 Aug 20;182(4):1027-1043.e17. doi: 10.1016/j.cell.2020.07.025. PubMed 32822567.
Backbone
  Vector backbone: pD649
  Backbone size w/o insert (bp): 7153
  Vector type: Mammalian Expression
Growth in bacteria
  Bacterial resistance: Ampicillin, 100 μg/mL
  Growth temperature: 37°C
  Growth strain: DH5alpha
  Copy number: High Copy
Gene/Insert
  Gene/Insert name: LRIT1
  Species: H. sapiens (human)
  Insert size (bp): 1515
  Entrez Gene: LRIT1 (a.k.a. PAL, LRRC21, FIGLER9, DKFZp434K091)
  Promoter: CMV/SP6
  Tag / fusion protein: COMP5AP-AviTag-9xHis (C terminal on backbone)
  Cloning method: Restriction Enzyme; 5′ cloning site GCGGCCGC (not destroyed); 3′ cloning site GGCGCGCC (not destroyed)
  Sequencing primers: 5′ ATTTAGGTGACACTATAG; 3′ CGTCGCACTCCATCACGGTG
Resource information
  A portion of this plasmid was derived from a plasmid made by: synthesis by ThermoFisher
Terms and licenses: Academic/Nonprofit Terms; Industry Terms: Not Available to Industry
Depositor comments: Some plasmids in this collection may have an IS4-like element ISVsa5 family transposase upstream of the CMV promoter.
How to cite: pD649-HAsp-LRIT1-COMP5AP-AviTag-9xHis was a gift from Chris Garcia (Addgene plasmid # 157457 ; http://n2t.net/addgene:157457 ; RRID:Addgene_157457)
