>Addgene plasmid #157457 | pD649-HAsp-LRIT1-COMP5AP-AviTag-9xHis | depositor partial sequence | sequence record 304024 | insert (extracellular domain)
TTTTGTCCTAGCCAGTGTAGCTGTAGCCTGCACATCATGGGCGACGGCAGCAAGGCCAGAACCGTCGTGT
GCAACGACCCCGATATGACACTGCCTCCAGCCAGCATTCCTCCTGACACCAGCAGACTGCGGCTGGAAAG
AACCGCCATCAGAAGAGTGCCTGGCGAGGCCTTTAGACCCCTGGGTAGACTGGAACAGCTGTGGCTGCCT
TACAACGCCCTGAGCGAACTGAATGCCCTGATGCTGAGAGGCCTGCGGAGACTGAGAGAGCTGAGACTGC
CTGGCAACCGGCTGGCTGCTTTTCCTTGGGCTGCTCTGAGAGATGCCCCTAAGCTGAGGCTGCTGGACCT
GCAGGCCAATAGACTGTCTGCCGTGCCTGCCGAAGCCGCCAGATTCCTGGAAAACCTGACCTTCCTGGAC
CTGAGCAGCAACCAGCTGATGAGGCTGCCCCAAGAGCTGATCGTGTCTTGGGCCCATCTGGAAACCGGCA
TCTTCCCACCTGGCCACCATCCTAGAAGAGTTCTGGGACTGCAGGACAACCCCTGGGCCTGTGATTGCAG
ACTGTACGACCTGGTGCATCTGCTGGATGGCTGGGCCCCTAATCTGGCCTTCATCGAAACCGAGCTGAGA
TGCGCCTCTCCTAGATCTCTGGCAGGCGTGGCATTCAGCCAGCTGGAACTGAGAAAGTGTCAGGGCCCAG
AACTGCATCCTGGCGTGGCCTCTATCAGATCTCTGCTCGGAGGAACAGCCCTGCTGAGATGTGGTGCTAC
AGGCGTGCCAGGACCTGAGATGTCTTGGCGGAGAGCCAATGGCAGACCCCTGAATGGCACCGTGCACCAA
GAGGTGTCCTCTGATGGCACAAGCTGGACCCTGCTTGGACTGCCAGCTGTGTCTCACCTGGACAGCGGCG
ATTACATCTGCCAGGCCAAGAATTTCCTGGGCGCCAGCGAGACAGTGATCAGCCTGATTGTGACCGAGCC
TCCTACCAGCACAGAGCACAGTGGATCTCCAGGTGCACTGTGGGCTAGAACAGGCGGAGGCGGAGAAGCC
GCCGCTTACAACAACAAGCTGGTGGCTAGACACGTGCCACAGATCCCTAAACCTGCCGTGCTGGCCACAG
GACCTAGCGTGCCAAGCACCAAAGAGGAACTGACCCTGGAACACTTTCAGATGGACGCCCTGGGCGAGCT
GTCAGATGGTAGAGCTGGACCTTCCGAGGCCAGAATGGTTCGAAGCGTGAAGGTCGTGGGCGACACCTAC
CACTCTGTGTCCCTCGTGTGGAAAGCCCCTCAGGCCAAAAACACCACCGCCTTCAGCGTGCTGTACGCCG
TGTTTGGACAGCACAGCATGCGGAGAGTGATCGTGCAGCCTGGCAAGACCAGAGTGACCATCACAGGACT
GCTGCCCAAGACCAAATACGTGGCCTGCGTGTGTGTGCAGGGCCTCGTGCCTAGAAAAGAACAGTGCGTG
ATCTTCTCCACCAACGAGGTGGTGGACGCCGAGAACACACAGCAA
